>Addgene plasmid #46071 | pGEMT-Map7-1783-end | depositor full sequence | sequence record 64887 | pGEMT-Map7-1783-end sequence 3422 bps
GGGCGAATTGGGCCCGACGTCGCATGCTCCCGGCCGCCATGGCGGCCGCGGGAATTCGATTATGGGAGAG
ACCGCTGATAAGAAAACCACTGAGCAAAGAAATGGTGACATAGCCAAAGGAGTTCTCACTGGAGAGCCAG
AAGTACCTGCACTGCCGTGTATGGCCTCTTCAGGAAACGGAGAGTCTGCAGAGAGCCCACATGGAGTCGC
TTTACAGCAATCAGAAGTGACCACAGAGAGTTCTCCAGATTTGGAAAAACAGCCAAATGAAAACGGAATG
TCCATACAAAATGAAAATTTTGAAGAAGTTATAAACTTACCTGTTGGATCAAAAGCGTCCAGATTAGATG
TCACCAATGAGAACCCAGAAATTCCTTTGAAACCAATTTTGGCCTTTAATGATGAAGGGACACTTGGGCC
CCTACCTCAGGTGGATGGTGTGCAGACACAACAGACCGCAGAAGTTAATCACTAGTGAATTCGCGGCCGC
CTGCAGGTCGACCATATGGGAGAGCTCCCAACGCGTTGGATGCATAGCTTGAGTATTCTATAGTGTCACC
TAAATAGCTTGGCGTAATCATGGTCATAGCTGTTTCCTGTGTGAAATTGTTATCCGCTCACAATTCCACA
CAACATACGAGCCGGAAGCATAAAGTGTAAAGCCTGGGGTGCCTAATGAGTGAGCTAACTCACATTAATT
GCGTTGCGCTCACTGCCCGCTTTCCAGTCGGGAAACCTGTCGTGCCAGCTGCATTAATGAATCGGCCAAC
GCGCGGGGAGAGGCGGTTTGCGTATTGGGCGCTCTTCCGCTTCCTCGCTCACTGACTCGCTGCGCTCGGT
CGTTCGGCTGCGGCGAGCGGTATCAGCTCACTCAAAGGCGGTAATACGGTTATCCACAGAATCAGGGGAT
AACGCAGGAAAGAACATGTGAGCAAAAGGCCAGCAAAAGGCCAGGAACCGTAAAAAGGCCGCGTTGCTGG
CGTTTTTCCATAGGCTCCGCCCCCCTGACGAGCATCACAAAAATCGACGCTCAAGTCAGAGGTGGCGAAA
CCCGACAGGACTATAAAGATACCAGGCGTTTCCCCCTGGAAGCTCCCTCGTGCGCTCTCCTGTTCCGACC
CTGCCGCTTACCGGATACCTGTCCGCCTTTCTCCCTTCGGGAAGCGTGGCGCTTTCTCATAGCTCACGCT
GTAGGTATCTCAGTTCGGTGTAGGTCGTTCGCTCCAAGCTGGGCTGTGTGCACGAACCCCCCGTTCAGCC
CGACCGCTGCGCCTTATCCGGTAACTATCGTCTTGAGTCCAACCCGGTAAGACACGACTTATCGCCACTG
GCAGCAGCCACTGGTAACAGGATTAGCAGAGCGAGGTATGTAGGCGGTGCTACAGAGTTCTTGAAGTGGT
GGCCTAACTACGGCTACACTAGAAGAACAGTATTTGGTATCTGCGCTCTGCTGAAGCCAGTTACCTTCGG
AAAAAGAGTTGGTAGCTCTTGATCCGGCAAACAAACCACCGCTGGTAGCGGTGGTTTTTTTGTTTGCAAG
CAGCAGATTACGCGCAGAAAAAAAGGATCTCAAGAAGATCCTTTGATCTTTTCTACGGGGTCTGACGCTC
AGTGGAACGAAAACTCACGTTAAGGGATTTTGGTCATGAGATTATCAAAAAGGATCTTCACCTAGATCCT
TTTAAATTAAAAATGAAGTTTTAAATCAATCTAAAGTATATATGAGTAAACTTGGTCTGACAGTTACCAA
TGCTTAATCAGTGAGGCACCTATCTCAGCGATCTGTCTATTTCGTTCATCCATAGTTGCCTGACTCCCCG
TCGTGTAGATAACTACGATACGGGAGGGCTTACCATCTGGCCCCAGTGCTGCAATGATACCGCGAGACCC
ACGCTCACCGGCTCCAGATTTATCAGCAATAAACCAGCCAGCCGGAAGGGCCGAGCGCAGAAGTGGTCCT
GCAACTTTATCCGCCTCCATCCAGTCTATTAATTGTTGCCGGGAAGCTAGAGTAAGTAGTTCGCCAGTTA
ATAGTTTGCGCAACGTTGTTGCCATTGCTACAGGCATCGTGGTGTCACGCTCGTCGTTTGGTATGGCTTC
ATTCAGCTCCGGTTCCCAACGATCAAGGCGAGTTACATGATCCCCCATGTTGTGCAAAAAAGCGGTTAGC
TCCTTCGGTCCTCCGATCGTTGTCAGAAGTAAGTTGGCCGCAGTGTTATCACTCATGGTTATGGCAGCAC
TGCATAATTCTCTTACTGTCATGCCATCCGTAAGATGCTTTTCTGTGACTGGTGAGTACTCAACCAAGTC
ATTCTGAGAATAGTGTATGCGGCGACCGAGTTGCTCTTGCCCGGCGTCAATACGGGATAATACCGCGCCA
CATAGCAGAACTTTAAAAGTGCTCATCATTGGAAAACGTTCTTCGGGGCGAAAACTCTCAAGGATCTTAC
CGCTGTTGAGATCCAGTTCGATGTAACCCACTCGTGCACCCAACTGATCTTCAGCATCTTTTACTTTCAC
CAGCGTTTCTGGGTGAGCAAAAACAGGAAGGCAAAATGCCGCAAAAAAGGGAATAAGGGCGACACGGAAA
TGTTGAATACTCATACTCTTCCTTTTTCAATATTATTGAAGCATTTATCAGGGTTATTGTCTCATGAGCG
GATACATATTTGAATGTATTTAGAAAAATAAACAAATAGGGGTTCCGCGCACATTTCCCCGAAAAGTGCC
ACCTGATGCGGTGTGAAATACCGCACAGATGCGTAAGGAGAAAATACCGCATCAGGAAATTGTAAGCGTT
AATATTTTGTTAAAATTCGCGTTAAATTTTTGTTAAATCAGCTCATTTTTTAACCAATAGGCCGAAATCG
GCAAAATCCCTTATAAATCAAAAGAATAGACCGAGATAGGGT
[37 nt withheld, positions 2913-2949]
AAAGAACGTGGACTCCAACGTCAAAGG
[49 nt withheld, positions 2977-3025]
T
[91 nt withheld, positions 3027-3117]
G
[124 nt withheld, positions 3119-3242]
CCATTCGCCATTCAGGCTGCGCAACTGTTGGGAAGGGCGATCGGTGCGGGCCTCTTCGCTATTACGCCAG
CTGGCGAAAGGGGGATGTGCTGCAAGGCGATTAAGTTGGGTAACGCCAGGGTTTTCCCAGTCACGACGTT
GTAAAACGACGGCCAGTGAATTGTAATACGACTCACTATA
Features (pLannotate 1.2.2; 14 found; start..end, strand, type, name):
     68..466     +  CDS            Map7 (fragment): MAP7_MOUSE - Also known as Mtap7. Experimental evidence at protein level: Swiss-Prot protein existence level 1. Microtubule-stabilizing protein that may play an important role during reorganization of microtubules during polarization and differentiation of epithelial cells. Associates with microtubules in a dynamic manner. May play a role in the formation of intercellular contacts. Colocalization with TRPV4 results in the redistribution of TRPV4 toward the membrane and may link cytoskeletal microfilaments. From Mus musculus (Mouse).
    473..535     -  CDS            VESPI_VESMG (fragment): Experimental evidence at protein level: Swiss-Prot protein existence level 1. Shows contractile activity on isolated ileum smooth muscle. From Vespa magnifica (Hornet).
    547..565     -  promoter       SP6 promoter: promoter for bacteriophage SP6 RNA polymerase
    607..623     -  protein_bind   lac operator: The lac repressor binds to the lac operator to inhibit transcription in E. coli. This inhibition can be relieved by adding lactose or isopropyl-β-D-thiogalactopyranoside (IPTG). lac repressor encoded by lacI
    631..661     -  promoter       lac promoter: promoter for the E. coli lac operon
    676..697     -  protein_bind   CAP binding site: CAP binding activates transcription in the presence of cAMP. E. coli catabolite activator protein
    710..802     -  CDS            lacI (fragment): lac repressor; lacI; The lac repressor binds to the lac operator to inhibit transcription in E. coli. This inhibition can be relieved by adding lactose or isopropyl-β-D-thiogalactopyranoside (IPTG).
    985..1573    -  rep_origin     ori: high-copy-number ColE1/pMB1/pBR322/pUC origin of replication
   1744..2604    -  CDS            AmpR: β-lactamase; bla; confers resistance to ampicillin, carbenicillin, and related antibiotics
   2605..2709    -  promoter       AmpR promoter: bla
   2736..2786    +  misc_feature   bom (fragment): basis of mobility region from pBR322
   2814..3242    -  rep_origin     f1 ori (sequence partly withheld): f1 bacteriophage origin of replication; arrow indicates direction of (+) strand synthesis
   3246..3403    -  CDS            lacZα (fragment): LacZα fragment of β-galactosidase; lacZ fragment
   3406..2       +  promoter       T7 promoter (across the origin): promoter for bacteriophage T7 RNA polymerase
