[The description below was written by a language model from this plasmid's Addgene catalogue record and pLannotate feature annotations shown in this document.]
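Description:
pGEMT-Map7-1783-end is a small (3,422 bp) bacterial plasmid built on the pGEM-T cloning backbone and carrying a 405 bp fragment of mouse Map7 (also called E-MAP-115 or Mtap7), which encodes a microtubule-associated protein. As the name indicates, the insert runs from nucleotide 1783 of the reference cDNA to its end, so it corresponds to the C-terminal portion of the coding sequence rather than the full-length gene. The plasmid replicates at high copy in E. coli from a ColE1/pUC-type origin and is selected with ampicillin through the β-lactamase gene and its native promoter. An f1 origin is also present, allowing single-stranded DNA production with helper phage.

The Map7 fragment sits in the multiple cloning site that interrupts the lacZα region, and is flanked by opposing bacteriophage promoters: T7 upstream in the sense orientation and SP6 downstream pointing back toward the insert. This arrangement permits in vitro transcription of either strand, sense from T7 and antisense from SP6. The lac promoter, lac operator and CAP binding site are standard backbone elements associated with blue/white screening. The short hornet peptide match and the lacI and bom fragments in the automated annotation are most likely incidental hits to backbone or polylinker sequence, not functional parts.

Although catalogued as a bacterial expression vector, it has no tag or dedicated translation signals annotated, and the cloning method is unrecorded. The record does not state its specific purpose; it is best regarded as a cloning intermediate or transcription template. It was deposited with a study of MAP- and kinesin-dependent nuclear positioning in skeletal muscle.
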