Addgene plasmid #46071: pGEMT-Map7-1783-end
Depositing lab: Edgar Gomes. Depositing organization: INSERM, ADR Paris VI, St-Antoine. Publication: MAP and kinesin-dependent nuclear positioning is required for skeletal muscle function. Metzger T, Gache V, Xu M, Cadot B, Folker ES, Richardson BE, Gomes ER, Baylies MK. Nature. 2012 Mar 18;484(7392):120-4. doi: 10.1038/nature10914. PubMed 22425998.
Backbone
  Vector backbone: pGEM-T
  Total vector size (bp): 3422
  Vector type: Bacterial Expression
Growth in bacteria
  Bacterial resistance: Ampicillin, 100 μg/mL
  Growth temperature: 37°C
  Growth strain: DH5alpha
  Copy number: High Copy
Gene/Insert
  Gene/Insert name: Map7-1783-end
  Species: M. musculus (mouse)
  Insert size (bp): 405
  GenBank ID: BC052637.1
  Entrez Gene: Map7 (a.k.a. E-MAP-115, MAP-7, Mtap7, mshi, mste, ste)
  Cloning method: Unknown
  Sequencing primers: 5′ M13-F20; 3′ M13-Rev
Terms and licenses: Academic/Nonprofit Terms; Industry Terms: Not Available to Industry
How to cite: pGEMT-Map7-1783-end was a gift from Edgar Gomes (Addgene plasmid # 46071 ; http://n2t.net/addgene:46071 ; RRID:Addgene_46071)
