>Addgene plasmid #46071 | pGEMT-Map7-1783-end | addgene partial sequence | sequence record 66370 | M13_pUC_fwd
GGGCGAATTGGGCCCGACGTCGCATGCTCCCGGCCGCCATGGCGGCCGCGGGAATTCGATTAGGGAGAGA
CCGCTGATAAGAAAACCACTGAGCAAAGAAATGGTGACATAGCCAAAGGAGTTCTCACTGGAGAGCCAGA
AGTACCTGCACTGCCGTGTATGGCCTCTTCAGGAAACGGAGAGTCTGCAGAGAGCCCACATGGAGTCGCT
TTACAGCAATCAGAAGTGACCACAGAGAGTTCTCCAGATTTGGAAAAACAGCCAAATGAAAACGGAATGT
CCATACAAAATGAAAATTTTGAAGAAGTTATAAACTTACCTGTTGGATCAAAAGCGTCCAGATTAGATGT
CACCAATGAGAACCCAGAAATTCCTTTGAAACCAATTTTGGCCTTTAATGATGAAGGGACACTTGGGCCC
CTACCTCAGGTGGATGGTGTGCAGACACAACAGACCGCAGAAGTTAATCACTAGTGAATTCGCGGCCGCC
TGCAGGTCGACCATATGGGAGAGCTCCCAACGCGTTGGATGCATAGCTTGAGTATTCTATAGTGTCACCT
AAATAGCTTGGCGTAATCATGGTCATAGCTGTTTCCTGTGTGAAATTGTTATCCGCTCACAATTCCACAC
AACATACGAGCCGGAAGCATAAAGTGTAAAGCCTGGGGTGCCTAATGAGTGAGCTAACTCACATTAATTG
CGTTGCGCTCACTGCCCGCTTTCCAGTCGGGAAACCTGTCGTGCCAGCTGCATTAATGAATCGGCCAACG
CGCGGGGAGAGGCGGTTTGCGTATTGGGCGCTCTTCCGCTTCCTCGCT
